>Addgene plasmid #144318 | TFORF1971 | addgene full sequence | sequence record 404164 | Addgene NGS Result
TTAATGTAGTCTTATGCAATACTCTTGTAGTCTTGCAACATGGTAACGATGAGTTAGCAACATGCCTTAC
AAGGAGAGAAAAAGCACCGTGCATGCCGATTGGTGGAAGTAAGGTGGTACGATCGTGCCTTATTAGGAAG
GCAACAGACGGGTCTGACATGGATTGGACGAACCACTGAATTGCCGCATTGCAGAGATATTGTATTTAAG
TGCCTAGCTCGATACATAAACGGGTCTCTCTGGTTAGACCAGATCTGAGCCTGGGAGCTCTCTGGCTAAC
TAGGGAACCCACTGCTTAAGCCTCAATAAAGCTTGCCTTGAGTGCTTCAAGTAGTGTGTGCCCGTCTGTT
GTGTGACTCTGGTAACTAGAGATCCCTCAGACCCTTTTAGTCAGTGTGGAAAATCTCTAGCAGTGGCGCC
CGAACAGGGACTTGAAAGCGAAAGGGAAACCAGAGGAGCTCTCTCGACGCAGGACTCGGCTTGCTGAAGC
GCGCACGGCAAGAGGCGAGGGGCGGCGACTGGTGAGTACGCCAAAAATTTTGACTAGCGGAGGCTAGAAG
GAGAGAGATGGGTGCGAGAGCGTCAGTATTAAGCGGGGGAGAATTAGATCGCGATGGGAAAAAATTCGGT
TAAGGCCAGGGGGAAAGAAAAAATATAAATTAAAACATATAGTATGGGCAAGCAGGGAGCTAGAACGATT
CGCAGTTAATCCTGGCCTGTTAGAAACATCAGAAGGCTGTAGACAAATACTGGGACAGCTACAACCATCC
CTTCAGACAGGATCAGAAGAACTTAGATCATTATATAATACAGTAGCAACCCTCTATTGTGTGCATCAAA
GGATAGAGATAAAAGACACCAAGGAAGCTTTAGACAAGATAGAGGAAGAGCAAAACAAAAGTAAGACCAC
CGCACAGCAAGCGGCCGCTGATCTTCAGACCTGGAGGAGGAGATATGAGGGACAATTGGAGAAGTGAATT
ATATAAATATAAAGTAGTAAAAATTGAACCATTAGGAGTAGCACCCACCAAGGCAAAGAGAAGAGTGGTG
CAGAGAGAAAAAAGAGCAGTGGGAATAGGAGCTTTGTTCCTTGGGTTCTTGGGAGCAGCAGGAAGCACTA
TGGGCGCAGCGTCAATGACGCTGACGGTACAGGCCAGACAATTATTGTCTGGTATAGTGCAGCAGCAGAA
CAATTTGCTGAGGGCTATTGAGGCGCAACAGCATCTGTTGCAACTCACAGTCTGGGGCATCAAGCAGCTC
CAGGCAAGAATCCTGGCTGTGGAAAGATACCTAAAGGATCAACAGCTCCTGGGGATTTGGGGTTGCTCTG
GAAAACTCATTTGCACCACTGCTGTGCCTTGGAATGCTAGTTGGAGTAATAAATCTCTGGAACAGATTTG
GAATCACACGACCTGGATGGAGTGGGACAGAGAAATTAACAATTACACAAGCTTAATACACTCCTTAATT
GAAGAATCGCAAAACCAGCAAGAAAAGAATGAACAAGAATTATTGGAATTAGATAAATGGGCAAGTTTGT
GGAATTGGTTTAACATAACAAATTGGCTGTGGTATATAAAATTATTCATAATGATAGTAGGAGGCTTGGT
AGGTTTAAGAATAGTTTTTGCTGTACTTTCTATAGTGAATAGAGTTAGGCAGGGATATTCACCATTATCG
TTTCAGACCCACCTCCCAACCCCGAGGGGACCCATGCATTGCATCTCAATTAGTCAGCAACCAGGTGTGG
AAAGTCCCCAGGCTCCCCAGCAGGCAGAAGTATGCAAAGCATGCGTCTCAATTAGTCAGCAACCATAGTC
CCGCCCCTAACTCCGCCCATCCCGCCCCTAACTCCGCCCAGTTCCGCCCATTCTCCGCCCCATGGCTGAC
TAATTTTTTTTATTTATGCAGAGGCCGAGGCCGCCTCGGCCTCTGAGCTATTCCAGAAGTAGTGAGGAGG
CTTTTTTGGAGGCCTAGGCTTTTGCAAAAAGCTTTCTAGAGGTACCACCGGAGCTTACCATGACCGAGTA
CAAGCCCACGGTGCGCCTCGCCACCCGCGACGACGTCCCCAGGGCCGTACGCACCCTCGCCGCCGCGTTC
GCCGACTACCCCGCCACGCGCCACACCGTCGATCCGGACCGCCACATCGAGCGGGTCACCGAGCTGCAAG
AACTCTTCCTCACGCGCGTCGGGCTCGACATCGGCAAGGTGTGGGTCGCGGACGACGGCGCCGCCGTGGC
GGTCTGGACCACGCCGGAGAGCGTCGAAGCGGGGGCGGTGTTCGCCGAGATCGGCCCGCGCATGGCCGAG
TTGAGCGGTTCCCGGCTGGCCGCGCAGCAACAGATGGAAGGCCTCCTGGCGCCGCACCGGCCCAAGGAGC
CCGCGTGGTTCCTGGCCACCGTCGGCGTCTCGCCCGACCACCAGGGCAAGGGTCTGGGCAGCGCCGTCGT
GCTCCCCGGAGTGGAGGCGGCCGAGCGCGCCGGGGTGCCCGCCTTCCTGGAGACCTCCGCGCCCCGCAAC
CTCCCCTTCTACGAGCGGCTCGGCTTCACCGTCACCGCCGACGTCGAGGTGCCCGAAGGACCGCGCACCT
GGTGCATGACCCGCAAGCCCGGTGCCAGTTAACGAATTCTAGATCTTGAGACAAATGGCAGTATTCATCC
ACAATTTTAAAAGAAAAGGGGGGATTGGGGGGTACAGTGCAGGGGAAAGAATAGTAGACATAATAGCAAC
AGACATACAAACTAAAGAATTACAAAAACAAATTACAAAAATTCAAAATTTTCGGGTTTATTACAGGGAC
AGCAGAGATCCACTTTGGCGCCGGCTCGAGGCCTGCAGGTGCAAAGATGGATAAAGTTTTAAACAGAGAG
GAATCTTTGCAGCTAATGGACCTTCTAGGTCTTGAAAGGAGTGGGAATTGGCTCCGGTGCCCGTCAGTGG
GCAGAGCGCACATCGCCCACAGTCCCCGAGAAGTTGGGGGGAGGGGTCGGCAATTGAACCGGTGCCTAGA
GAAGGTGGCGCGGGGTAAACTGGGAAAGTGATGTCGTGTACTGGCTCCGCCTTTTTCCCGAGGGTGGGGG
AGAACCGTATATAAGTGCAGTAGTCGCCGTGAACGTTCTTTTTCGCAACGGGTTTGCCGCCAGAACACAG
GTAAGTGCCGTGTGTGGTTCCCGCGGGCCTGGCCTCTTTACGGGTTATGGCCCTTGCGTGCCTTGAATTA
CTTCCACCTGGCTGCAGTACGTGATTCTTGATCCCGAGCTTCGGGTTGGAAGTGGGTGGGAGAGTTCGAG
GCCTTGCGCTTAAGGAGCCCCTTCGCCTCGTGCTTGAGTTGAGGCCTGGCCTGGGCGCTGGGGCCGCCGC
GTGCGAATCTGGTGGCACCTTCGCGCCTGTCTCGCTGCTTTCGATAAGTCTCTAGCCATTTAAAATTTTT
GATGACCTGCTGCGACGCTTTTTTTCTGGCAAGATAGTCTTGTAAATGCGGGCCAAGATCTGCACACTGG
TATTTCGGTTTTTGGGGCCGCGGGCGGCGACGGGGCCCGTGCGTCCCAGCGCACATGTTCGGCGAGGCGG
GGCCTGCGAGCGCGGCCACCGAGAATCGGACGGGGGTAGTCTCAAGCTGGCCGGCCTGCTCTGGTGCCTG
GCCTCGCGCCGCCGTGTATCGCCCCGCCCTGGGCGGCAAGGCTGGCCCGGTCGGCACCAGTTGCGTGAGC
GGAAAGATGGCCGCTTCCCGGCCCTGCTGCAGGGAGCTCAAAATGGAGGACGCGGCGCTCGGGAGAGCGG
GCGGGTGAGTCACCCACACAAAGGAAAAGGGCCTTTCCGTCCTCAGCCGTCGCTTCATGTGACTCCACGG
AGTACCGGGCGCCGTCCAGGCACCTCGATTAGTTCTCGAGCTTTTGGAGTACGTCGTCTTTAGGTTGGGG
GGAGGGGTTTTATGCGATGGAGTTTCCCCACACTGAGTGGGTGGAGACTGAAGTTAGGCCAGCTTGGCAC
TTGATGTAATTCTCCTTGGAATTTGCCCTTTTTGAGTTTGGATCTTGGTTCATTCTCAAGCCTCAGACAG
TGGTTCAAAGTTTTTTTCTTCCATTTCAGGTGTCGTGAGGCTAGCACCGCCACCATGGCCTCCAACGAAG
ATTTCTCCATCACACAAGACCTGGAGATCCCGGCAGATATTGTGGAGCTCCACGACATCAATGTGGAGCC
CCTTCCTATGGAGGACATTCCGACGGAAAGCGTCCAGTACGAGGATGTGGATGGCAATTGGATCTACGGT
GGCCACAACCATCCGCCATTGATGGTGTTGCAGCCGCTCTTCACGAACACGGGCTATGGCGACCACGACC
AGGAAATGCTTATGTTGCAGACACAAGAGGAAGTGGTGGGCTATTGCGACTCAGACAACCAGCTAGGCAA
CGACTTGGAGGACCAGTTGGCCCTCCCGGATAGCATTGAAGACGAGCACTTCCAGATGACCCTGGCCTCT
CTGTCGGCCTCGGCGGCATCAACATCAACATCAACCCAGAGCCGCAGCAAAAAGCCCAGCAAAAAGCCCA
GCGGCAAGAGTGCCACCAGCACTGAGGCCAACCCGGCAGGCAGCAGCTCCAGCCTGGGCACGAGGAAGTG
GGAGCAGAAGCAAATGCAGGTCAAAACGCTGGAGGGTGAGTTTTCCGTGACTATGTGGTCCCCTAACGAT
AACAATGACCAAGGGGCAGTGGGTGAAGGCCAGGCTGAAAACCCACCTGATTATTCCGAGTACTTGAAAG
GGAAGAAACTTCCTCCTGGGGGGTTACCAGGCATTGATCTCTCAGATCCTAAACAGCTGGCAGAATTTAC
TAAAGTGAAGCCCAAAAGGTCCAAAGGAGAACCTCCCAAAACAGTCCCTTGCTCTTATAGCGGCTGCGAA
AAGATGTTCCGGGATTACGCCGCCATGAGAAAACATCTCCACATCCACGGGCCCAGAGTCCACGTATGTG
CAGAATGTGGCAAAGCTTTTCTTGAGAGCTCAAAGCTGAGACGACACCAGCTGGTCCACACCGGCGAGAA
GCCCTTTCAGTGCACATTCGAAGGCTGCGGGAAACGCTTTTCCCTTGATTTCAATTTGCGCACACACTTG
CGCATCCACACCGGCGATAAGCCCTTCGTGTGCCCCTTCGATGTTTGCAACAGGAAGTTCGCTCAGTCAA
CCAACCTGAAAACCCACATATTAACGCATGTGAAGACCAAAAACAACCCGTAGTAATGAACTAGTCCGTA
ACTTGAAAGTATTTCGATTTCTTGGCTTTATATATCTTGTGGAAAGGACGAACCTGGGCCTCTGGAACTA
CACTCACGCGTTAAGTCGACAATCAACCTCTGGATTACAAAATTTGTGAAAGATTGACTGGTATTCTTAA
CTATGTTGCTCCTTTTACGCTATGTGGATACGCTGCTTTAATGCCTTTGTATCATGCTATTGCTTCCCGT
ATGGCTTTCATTTTCTCCTCCTTGTATAAATCCTGGTTGCTGTCTCTTTATGAGGAGTTGTGGCCCGTTG
TCAGGCAACGTGGCGTGGTGTGCACTGTGTTTGCTGACGCAACCCCCACTGGTTGGGGCATTGCCACCAC
CTGTCAGCTCCTTTCCGGGACTTTCGCTTTCCCCCTCCCTATTGCCACGGCGGAACTCATCGCCGCCTGC
CTTGCCCGCTGCTGGACAGGGGCTCGGCTGTTGGGCACTGACAATTCCGTGGTGTTGTCGGGGAAATCAT
CGTCCTTTCCTTGGCTGCTCGCCTGTGTTGCCACCTGGATTCTGCGCGGGACGTCCTTCTGCTACGTCCC
TTCGGCCCTCAATCCAGCGGACCTTCCTTCCCGCGGCCTGCTGCCGGCTCTGCGGCCTCTTCCGCGTCTT
CGCCTTCGCCCTCAGACGAGTCGGATCTCCCTTTGGGCCGCCTCCCCGCGTCGACTTTAAGACCAATGAC
TTACAAGGCAGCTGTAGATCTTAGCCACTTTTTAAAAGAAAAGGGGGGACTGGAAGGGCTAATTCACTCC
CAACGAAGACAAGATCTGCTTTTTGCTTGTACTGGGTCTCTCTGGTTAGACCAGATCTGAGCCTGGGAGC
TCTCTGGCTAACTAGGGAACCCACTGCTTAAGCCTCAATAAAGCTTGCCTTGAGTGCTTCAAGTAGTGTG
TGCCCGTCTGTTGTGTGACTCTGGTAACTAGAGATCCCTCAGACCCTTTTAGTCAGTGTGGAAAATCTCT
AGCAGTACGTATAGTAGTTCATGTCATCTTATTATTCAGTATTTATAACTTGCAAAGAAATGAATATCAG
AGAGTGAGAGGAACTTGTTTATTGCAGCTTATAATGGTTACAAATAAAGCAATAGCATCACAAATTTCAC
AAATAAAGCATTTTTTTCACTGCATTCTAGTTGTGGTTTGTCCAAACTCATCAATGTATCTTATCATGTC
TGGCTCTAGCTATCCCGCCCCTAACTCCGCCCATCCCGCCCCTAACTCCGCCCAGTTCCGCCCATTCTCC
GCCCCATGGCTGACTAATTTTTTTTATTTATGCAGAGGCCGAGGCCGCCTCGGCCTCTGAGCTATTCCAG
AAGTAGTGAGGAGGCTTTTTTGGAGGCCTAGGGACGTACCCAATTCGCCCTATAGTGAGTCGTATTACGC
GCGCTCACTGGCCGTCGTTTTACAACGTCGTGACTGGGAAAACCCTGGCGTTACCCAACTTAATCGCCTT
GCAGCACATCCCCCTTTCGCCAGCTGGCGTAATAGCGAAGAGGCCCGCACCGATCGCCCTTCCCAACAGT
TGCGCAGCCTGAATGGCGAATGGG
[124 nt withheld, positions 6815-6938]
C
[91 nt withheld, positions 6940-7030]
A
[49 nt withheld, positions 7032-7080]
CCTTTGACGTTGGAGTCCACGTTCTTT
[37 nt withheld, positions 7108-7144]
ACCCTATCTCGGTCTATTCTTTTGATTTATAAGGGATTTTGCCGATTTCGGCCTATTGGTTAAAAAATGA
GCTGATTTAACAAAAATTTAACGCGAATTTTAACAAAATATTAACGCTTACAATTTAGGTGGCACTTTTC
GGGGAAATGTGCGCGGAACCCCTATTTGTTTATTTTTCTAAATACATTCAAATATGTATCCGCTCATGAG
ACAATAACCCTGATAAATGCTTCAATAATATTGAAAAAGGAAGAGTATGAGTATTCAACATTTCCGTGTC
GCCCTTATTCCCTTTTTTGCGGCATTTTGCCTTCCTGTTTTTGCTCACCCAGAAACGCTGGTGAAAGTAA
AAGATGCTGAAGATCAGTTGGGTGCACGAGTGGGTTACATCGAACTGGATCTCAACAGCGGTAAGATCCT
TGAGAGTTTTCGCCCCGAAGAACGTTTTCCAATGATGAGCACTTTTAAAGTTCTGCTATGTGGCGCGGTA
TTATCCCGTATTGACGCCGGGCAAGAGCAACTCGGTCGCCGCATACACTATTCTCAGAATGACTTGGTTG
AGTACTCACCAGTCACAGAAAAGCATCTTACGGATGGCATGACAGTAAGAGAATTATGCAGTGCTGCCAT
AACCATGAGTGATAACACTGCGGCCAACTTACTTCTGACAACGATCGGAGGACCGAAGGAGCTAACCGCT
TTTTTGCACAACATGGGGGATCATGTAACTCGCCTTGATCGTTGGGAACCGGAGCTGAATGAAGCCATAC
CAAACGACGAGCGTGACACCACGATGCCTGTAGCAATGGCAACAACGTTGCGCAAACTATTAACTGGCGA
ACTACTTACTCTAGCTTCCCGGCAACAATTAATAGACTGGATGGAGGCGGATAAAGTTGCAGGACCACTT
CTGCGCTCGGCCCTTCCGGCTGGCTGGTTTATTGCTGATAAATCTGGAGCCGGTGAGCGTGGGTCTCGCG
GTATCATTGCAGCACTGGGGCCAGATGGTAAGCCCTCCCGTATCGTAGTTATCTACACGACGGGGAGTCA
GGCAACTATGGATGAACGAAATAGACAGATCGCTGAGATAGGTGCCTCACTGATTAAGCATTGGTAACTG
TCAGACCAAGTTTACTCATATATACTTTAGATTGATTTAAAACTTCATTTTTAATTTAAAAGGATCTAGG
TGAAGATCCTTTTTGATAATCTCATGACCAAAATCCCTTAACGTGAGTTTTCGTTCCACTGAGCGTCAGA
CCCCGTAGAAAAGATCAAAGGATCTTCTTGAGATCCTTTTTTTCTGCGCGTAATCTGCTGCTTGCAAACA
AAAAAACCACCGCTACCAGCGGTGGTTTGTTTGCCGGATCAAGAGCTACCAACTCTTTTTCCGAAGGTAA
CTGGCTTCAGCAGAGCGCAGATACCAAATACTGTTCTTCTAGTGTAGCCGTAGTTAGGCCACCACTTCAA
GAACTCTGTAGCACCGCCTACATACCTCGCTCTGCTAATCCTGTTACCAGTGGCTGCTGCCAGTGGCGAT
AAGTCGTGTCTTACCGGGTTGGACTCAAGACGATAGTTACCGGATAAGGCGCAGCGGTCGGGCTGAACGG
GGGGTTCGTGCACACAGCCCAGCTTGGAGCGAACGACCTACACCGAACTGAGATACCTACAGCGTGAGCT
ATGAGAAAGCGCCACGCTTCCCGAAGGGAGAAAGGCGGACAGGTATCCGGTAAGCGGCAGGGTCGGAACA
GGAGAGCGCACGAGGGAGCTTCCAGGGGGAAACGCCTGGTATCTTTATAGTCCTGTCGGGTTTCGCCACC
TCTGACTTGAGCGTCGATTTTTGTGATGCTCGTCAGGGGGGCGGAGCCTATGGAAAAACGCCAGCAACGC
GGCCTTTTTACGGTTCCTGGCCTTTTGCTGGCCTTTTGCTCACATGTTCTTTCCTGCGTTATCCCCTGAT
TCTGTGGATAACCGTATTACCGCCTTTGAGTGAGCTGATACCGCTCGCCGCAGCCGAACGACCGAGCGCA
GCGAGTCAGTGAGCGAGGAAGCGGAAGAGCGCCCAATACGCAAACCGCCTCTCCCCGCGCGTTGGCCGAT
TCATTAATGCAGCTGGCACGACAGGTTTCCCGACTGGAAAGCGGGCAGTGAGCGCAACGCAATTAATGTG
AGTTAGCTCACTCATTAGGCACCCCAGGCTTTACACTTTATGCTTCCGGCTCGTATGTTGTGTGGAATTG
TGAGCGGATAACAATTTCACACAGGAAACAGCTATGACCATGATTACGCCAAGCGCGCAATTAACCCTCA
CTAAAGGGAACAAAAGCTGGAGCTGCAAGC
Features (pLannotate 1.2.2; 31 found; start..end, strand, type, name):
      5..231     +  promoter       RSV promoter: Rous sarcoma virus enhancer/promoter
    232..412     +  LTR            5' LTR (truncated): truncated 5' long terminal repeat (LTR) from HIV-1
    459..584     +  misc_feature   HIV-1 Ψ: packaging signal of human immunodeficiency virus type 1
    568..931     +  CDS            HIV-1 gag (fragment): gag protein from human immunodeficiency virus 1; gag
   1077..1310    +  misc_feature   RRE: The Rev response element (RRE) of HIV-1 allows for Rev-dependent mRNA export from the nucleus to the cytoplasm.
   1687..1713    +  CDS            Rev (fragment): human immunodeficiency virus 1 (HIV-1) Rev protein; rev; enhances nuclear export of unspliced and incompletely spliced viral mRNAs
   1720..1743    +  promoter       SV40 promoter (fragment): SV40 early promoter
   1744..1815    +  promoter       SV40 promoter (fragment): SV40 enhancer and early promoter
   1839..1974    +  rep_origin     SV40 ori: SV40 origin of replication
   2020..2616    +  CDS            PuroR (fragment): puromycin N-acetyltransferase; pac from Streptomyces; confers resistance to puromycin
   2665..2782    +  misc_feature   cPPT/CTS: central polypurine tract and central termination sequence of HIV-1
   2847..2913    +  CDS            small t antigen (fragment): SV40 (simian virus 40) small t antigen
   2920..4098    +  promoter       EF-1α promoter: strong constitutive promoter for human elongation factor EF-1α
   4115..5230    +  CDS            YY2: TYY2_HUMAN - Also known as ZNF631. Experimental evidence at transcript level: Swiss-Prot protein existence level 2. Functions as a multifunctional transcription factor that may exhibit positive and negative control on a large number of genes. May antagonize YY1 and function in development and differentiation. From Homo sapiens (Human).
   5246..5299    +  promoter       U6 promoter (fragment): RNA polymerase III promoter for human U6 snRNA
   5341..5929    +  misc_feature   WPRE: woodchuck hepatitis virus posttranscriptional regulatory element
   5980..5999    +  misc_feature   cPPT/CTS (fragment): central polypurine tract and central termination sequence of HIV-1
   6001..6234    +  LTR            3' LTR (ΔU3): self-inactivating 3' long terminal repeat (LTR) from HIV-1
   6312..6433    +  polyA_signal   SV40 poly(A) signal: SV40 polyadenylation signal
   6473..6608    +  rep_origin     SV40 ori: SV40 origin of replication
   6629..6647    -  promoter       T7 promoter: promoter for bacteriophage T7 RNA polymerase
   6655..6810    +  CDS            lacZα (fragment): LacZα fragment of β-galactosidase; lacZ fragment
   6815..7243    +  rep_origin     f1 ori (sequence partly withheld): f1 bacteriophage origin of replication; arrow indicates direction of (+) strand synthesis
   7296..7400    +  promoter       AmpR promoter: bla
   7401..8261    +  CDS            AmpR: β-lactamase; bla; confers resistance to ampicillin, carbenicillin, and related antibiotics
   8432..9020    +  rep_origin     ori: high-copy-number ColE1/pMB1/pBR322/pUC origin of replication
   9203..9295    +  CDS            lacI (fragment): lac repressor; lacI; The lac repressor binds to the lac operator to inhibit transcription in E. coli. This inhibition can be relieved by adding lactose or isopropyl-β-D-thiogalactopyranoside (IPTG).
   9308..9329    +  protein_bind   CAP binding site: CAP binding activates transcription in the presence of cAMP. E. coli catabolite activator protein
   9344..9374    +  promoter       lac promoter: promoter for the E. coli lac operon
   9382..9398    +  protein_bind   lac operator: The lac repressor binds to the lac operator to inhibit transcription in E. coli. This inhibition can be relieved by adding lactose or isopropyl-β-D-thiogalactopyranoside (IPTG). lac repressor encoded by lacI
   9443..9461    +  promoter       T3 promoter: promoter for bacteriophage T3 RNA polymerase
