[The description below was written by a language model from this plasmid's Addgene catalogue record and pLannotate feature annotations shown in this document.]
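Description:
TFORF1971 is a third-generation-style, self-inactivating lentiviral expression plasmid built on the pLX_TRC317 backbone and carrying the human transcription factor YY2 (also known as ZNF631). It belongs to a barcoded transcription factor ORF collection. In bacteria it is maintained through a high-copy ColE1/pUC-type origin and selected with ampicillin via the β-lactamase gene. An f1 origin and remnants of a lac/lacZα cloning region with flanking T7 and T3 promoters are also present in the backbone. The depositor cautions that the plasmid can recombine, as is common for LTR-containing vectors.

The viral genome is transcribed from an RSV promoter fused to a truncated HIV-1 5' LTR. This is followed by the Ψ packaging signal with a partial gag sequence and by the Rev response element for Rev-dependent nuclear export, and the genome ends in a ΔU3 3' LTR with an SV40 polyadenylation signal downstream. Within this unit, an SV40 early promoter drives puromycin N-acetyltransferase for selecting transduced mammalian cells. A cPPT/CTS element, which aids nuclear import of the viral genome, follows this cassette. The strong constitutive EF-1α promoter then drives the YY2 ORF, and a WPRE downstream enhances transcript stability and expression. The record states that each construct carries a unique 24-bp barcode, but this barcode is not annotated in the feature table. A short U6 promoter fragment annotated between the ORF and the WPRE is probably a residual or primer-binding sequence, not a functional promoter.

The construct is intended for lentiviral overexpression of YY2. It is particularly suited to pooled screens such as directed differentiation studies, where barcode sequencing identifies which transcription factor each cell received.
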