Addgene plasmid #144318: TFORF1971
Purpose: Lentiviral vector for overexpressing transcription factor ORFs with unique 24-bp barcodes. Barcodes facilitate identification of transcription factors in pooled screens.
Depositing lab: Feng Zhang. Depositing organization: Broad Institute. Publication: A transcription factor atlas of directed differentiation. Joung J, Ma S, Tay T, Geiger-Schuller KR, Kirchgatterer PC, Verdine VK, Guo B, Arias-Garcia MA, Allen WE, Singh A, Kuksenko O, Abudayyeh OO, Gootenberg JS, Fu Z, Macrae RK, Buenrostro JD, Regev A, Zhang F. Cell. 2023 Jan 5;186(1):209-229.e26. doi: 10.1016/j.cell.2022.11.026. PubMed 36608654.
Backbone
  Vector backbone: pLX_TRC317
  Backbone manufacturer: Broad Institute Genetic Perturbation Platform
  Backbone size w/o insert (bp): 8264
  Vector type: Mammalian Expression, Lentiviral
  Selectable markers: Puromycin
Growth in bacteria
  Bacterial resistance: Ampicillin, 100 μg/mL
  Growth temperature: 37°C
  Growth strain: NEB Stable
  Copy number: High Copy
Gene/Insert
  Gene/Insert name: YY2
  Species: H. sapiens (human)
  Insert size (bp): 1220
  Entrez Gene: YY2 (a.k.a. ZNF631)
  Promoter: EF1a
  Cloning method: Unknown
  Sequencing primers: 5′ GGGTGGAGACTGAAGTTAGGCCAG; 3′ CACATAGCGTAAAAGGAGCAACATAG
Terms and licenses: Academic/Nonprofit Terms; Industry Terms: Not Available to Industry
Depositor comments: NM_206923,ENST00000429584 . The transcription factor ORF portion of this plasmid was synthesized by Genewiz. Please test multiple small colonies in case of plasmid recombination. To make this collection available in a timely manner, a portion of this collection was not fully sequenced by Addgene. If an Addgene verified full plasmid sequence is not available, please contact us prior to placing an order to request the full sequence.
How to cite: TFORF1971 was a gift from Feng Zhang (Addgene plasmid # 144318 ; http://n2t.net/addgene:144318 ; RRID:Addgene_144318)
