>Addgene plasmid #144318 | TFORF1971 | depositor partial sequence | sequence record 285069 | Insert
ACCGCCACCATGGCCTCCAACGAAGATTTCTCCATCACACAAGACCTGGAGATCCCGGCAGATATTGTGG
AGCTCCACGACATCAATGTGGAGCCCCTTCCTATGGAGGACATTCCGACGGAAAGCGTCCAGTACGAGGA
TGTGGATGGCAATTGGATCTACGGTGGCCACAACCATCCGCCATTGATGGTGTTGCAGCCGCTCTTCACG
AACACGGGCTATGGCGACCACGACCAGGAAATGCTTATGTTGCAGACACAAGAGGAAGTGGTGGGCTATT
GCGACTCAGACAACCAGCTAGGCAACGACTTGGAGGACCAGTTGGCCCTCCCGGATAGCATTGAAGACGA
GCACTTCCAGATGACCCTGGCCTCTCTGTCGGCCTCGGCGGCATCAACATCAACATCAACCCAGAGCCGC
AGCAAAAAGCCCAGCAAAAAGCCCAGCGGCAAGAGTGCCACCAGCACTGAGGCCAACCCGGCAGGCAGCA
GCTCCAGCCTGGGCACGAGGAAGTGGGAGCAGAAGCAAATGCAGGTCAAAACGCTGGAGGGTGAGTTTTC
CGTGACTATGTGGTCCCCTAACGATAACAATGACCAAGGGGCAGTGGGTGAAGGCCAGGCTGAAAACCCA
CCTGATTATTCCGAGTACTTGAAAGGGAAGAAACTTCCTCCTGGGGGGTTACCAGGCATTGATCTCTCAG
ATCCTAAACAGCTGGCAGAATTTACTAAAGTGAAGCCCAAAAGGTCCAAAGGAGAACCTCCCAAAACAGT
CCCTTGCTCTTATAGCGGCTGCGAAAAGATGTTCCGGGATTACGCCGCCATGAGAAAACATCTCCACATC
CACGGGCCCAGAGTCCACGTATGTGCAGAATGTGGCAAAGCTTTTCTTGAGAGCTCAAAGCTGAGACGAC
ACCAGCTGGTCCACACCGGCGAGAAGCCCTTTCAGTGCACATTCGAAGGCTGCGGGAAACGCTTTTCCCT
TGATTTCAATTTGCGCACACACTTGCGCATCCACACCGGCGATAAGCCCTTCGTGTGCCCCTTCGATGTT
TGCAACAGGAAGTTCGCTCAGTCAACCAACCTGAAAACCCACATATTAACGCATGTGAAGACCAAAAACA
ACCCGTAGTAATGAACTAGTCCGTAACTTGAAAGTATTTCGATTTCTTGGCTTTATATATCTTGTGGAAA
GGACGAACCTGGGCCTCTGGAACTACACTC
