>Addgene plasmid #144318 | TFORF1971 | depositor partial sequence | sequence record 285070 | Barcode
ACCTGGGCCTCTGGAACTACACTC
